>Addgene plasmid #121768 | KZ101: pMVP (L3-L2) P2A-eCFP + polyA | addgene full sequence | sequence record 237263 | Addgene NGS Result
CTTTCCTGCGTTATCCCCTGATTCTGTGGATAACCGTATTACCGCCTTTGAGTGAGCTGATACCGCTCGC
CGCAGCCGAACGACCGAGCGCAGCGAGTCAGTGAGCGAGGAAGCGGAAGAGCGCCCAATACGCAAACCGC
CTCTCCCCGCGCGTTGGCCGATTCATTAATGCAGCTGGCACGACAGGTTTCCCGACTGGAAAGCGGGCAG
TGAGCGCAACGCAATTAATACGCGTACCGCTAGCCAGGAAGAGTTTGTAGAAACGCAAAAAGGCCATCCG
TCAGGATGGCCTTCTGCTTAGTTTGATGCCTGGCAGTTTATGGCGGGCGTCCTGCCCGCCACCCTCCGGG
CCGTTGCTTCACAACGTTCAAATCCGCTCCCGGCGGATTTGTCCTACTCAGGAGAGCGTTCACCGACAAA
CAACAGATAAAACGAAAGGCCCAGTCTTCCGACTGAGCCTTTCGTTTTATTTGATGCCTGGCAGTTCCCT
ACTCTCGCGTTAACGCTAGCATGGATGTTTTCCCAGTCACGACGTTGTAAAACGACGGCCAGTCTTAAGC
TCGGGCCCCAAATAATGATTTTATTTTGACTGATAGTGACCTGTTCGTTGCAACAAATTGATGAGCAATG
CTTTTTTATAATGCCAACTTTGTATAATAAAGTTGGTGGCGGATCCGGAGCTACTAATTTCTCTCTGTTA
AAGCAGGCAGGAGATGTGGAGGAGAATCCAGGTCCTAAGGGAATGGTGAGCAAGGGCGAGGAGCTGTTCA
CCGGGGTGGTGCCCATCCTGGTCGAGCTGGACGGCGACGTAAACGGCCACAAGTTCAGCGTGTCCGGCGA
GGGCGAGGGCGATGCCACCTACGGCAAGCTGACCCTGAAGTTCATCTGCACCACCGGCAAGCTGCCCGTG
CCCTGGCCCACCCTCGTGACCACCCTGACCTGGGGCGTGCAGTGCTTCAGCCGCTACCCCGACCACATGA
AGCAGCACGACTTCTTCAAGTCCGCCATGCCCGAAGGCTACGTCCAGGAGCGCACCATCTTCTTCAAGGA
CGACGGCAACTACAAGACCCGCGCCGAGGTGAAGTTCGAGGGCGACACCCTGGTGAACCGCATCGAGCTG
AAGGGCATCGACTTCAAGGAGGACGGCAACATCCTGGGGCACAAGCTGGAGTACAACTACATCAGCCACA
ACGTCTATATCACCGCCGACAAGCAGAAGAACGGCATCAAGGCCAACTTCAAGATCCGCCACAACATCGA
GGACGGCAGCGTGCAGCTCGCCGACCACTACCAGCAGAACACCCCCATCGGCGACGGCCCCGTGCTGCTG
CCCGACAACCACTACCTGAGCACCCAGTCCGCCCTGAGCAAAGACCCCAACGAGAAGCGCGATCACATGG
TCCTGCTGGAGTTCGTGACCGCCGCCGGGATCACTCTCGGCATGGACGAGCTGTACAAGTAAGAATTCTG
AAGCTTAGCCTAGAGCTCGCTGATCAGCCTCGACTGTGCCTTCTAGTTGCCAGCCATCTGTTGTTTGCCC
CTCCCCCGTGCCTTCCTTGACCCTGGAAGGTGCCACTCCCACTGTCCTTTCCTAATAAAATGAGGAAATT
GCATCGCATTGTCTGAGTAGGTGTCATTCTATTCTGGGGGGTGGGGTGGGGCAGGACAGCAAGGGGGAGG
ATTGGGAAGAGAATAGCAGGCATGCTGGGGAGGTACCTGACCCAGCTTTCTTGTACAAAGTTGGCATTAT
AAGAAAGCATTGCTTATCAATTTGTTGCAACGAACAGGTCACTATCAGTCAAAATAAAATCATTATTTGC
CATCCAGCTGCAGGGCGGCCGCGATATCCCCTATAGTGAGTCGTATTACATGGTCATAGCTGTTTCCTGG
CAGCTCTGGCCCGTGTCTCAAAATCTCTGATGTTACATTGCACAAGATAAAAATATATCATCATGAACAA
TAAAACTGTCTGCTTACATAAACAGTAATACAAGGGGTGTTATGAGCCATATTCAACGGGAAACGTCGAG
GCCGCGATTAAATTCCAACATGGATGCTGATTTATATGGGTATAAATGGGCTCGCGATAATGTCGGGCAA
TCAGGTGCGACAATCTATCGCTTGTATGGGAAGCCCGATGCGCCAGAGTTGTTTCTGAAACATGGCAAAG
GTAGCGTTGCCAATGATGTTACAGATGAGATGGTCAGACTAAACTGGCTGACGGAATTTATGCCTCTTCC
GACCATCAAGCATTTTATCCGTACTCCTGATGATGCATGGTTACTCACCACTGCGATCCCCGGAAAAACA
GCATTCCAGGTATTAGAAGAATATCCTGATTCAGGTGAAAATATTGTTGATGCGCTGGCAGTGTTCCTGC
GCCGGTTGCATTCGATTCCTGTTTGTAATTGTCCTTTTAACAGCGATCGCGTATTTCGTCTCGCTCAGGC
GCAATCACGAATGAATAACGGTTTGGTTGATGCGAGTGATTTTGATGACGAGCGTAATGGCTGGCCTGTT
GAACAAGTCTGGAAAGAAATGCATAAACTTTTGCCATTCTCACCGGATTCAGTCGTCACTCATGGTGATT
TCTCACTTGATAACCTTATTTTTGACGAGGGGAAATTAATAGGTTGTATTGATGTTGGACGAGTCGGAAT
CGCAGACCGATACCAGGATCTTGCCATCCTATGGAACTGCCTCGGTGAGTTTTCTCCTTCATTACAGAAA
CGGCTTTTTCAAAAATATGGTATTGATAATCCTGATATGAATAAATTGCAGTTTCATTTGATGCTCGATG
AGTTTTTCTAATCAGAATTGGTTAATTGGTTGTAACACTGGCAGAGCATTACGCTGACTTGACGGGACGG
CGCAAGCTCATGACCAAAATCCCTTAACGTGAGTTACGCGTCGTTCCACTGAGCGTCAGACCCCGTAGAA
AAGATCAAAGGATCTTCTTGAGATCCTTTTTTTCTGCGCGTAATCTGCTGCTTGCAAACAAAAAAACCAC
CGCTACCAGCGGTGGTTTGTTTGCCGGATCAAGAGCTACCAACTCTTTTTCCGAAGGTAACTGGCTTCAG
CAGAGCGCAGATACCAAATACTGTTCTTCTAGTGTAGCCGTAGTTAGGCCACCACTTCAAGAACTCTGTA
GCACCGCCTACATACCTCGCTCTGCTAATCCTGTTACCAGTGGCTGCTGCCAGTGGCGATAAGTCGTGTC
TTACCGGGTTGGACTCAAGACGATAGTTACCGGATAAGGCGCAGCGGTCGGGCTGAACGGGGGGTTCGTG
CACACAGCCCAGCTTGGAGCGAACGACCTACACCGAACTGAGATACCTACAGCGTGAGCTATGAGAAAGC
GCCACGCTTCCCGAAGGGAGAAAGGCGGACAGGTATCCGGTAAGCGGCAGGGTCGGAACAGGAGAGCGCA
CGAGGGAGCTTCCAGGGGGAAACGCCTGGTATCTTTATAGTCCTGTCGGGTTTCGCCACCTCTGACTTGA
GCGTCGATTTTTGTGATGCTCGTCAGGGGGGCGGAGCCTATGGAAAAACGCCAGCAACGCGGCCTTTTTA
CGGTTCCTGGCCTTTTGCTGGCCTTTTGCTCACATGTT
Features (pLannotate 1.2.2; 11 found; start..end, strand, type, name):
    121..213     +  CDS            lacI (fragment): lac repressor; lacI; The lac repressor binds to the lac operator to inhibit transcription in E. coli. This inhibition can be relieved by adding lactose or isopropyl-β-D-thiogalactopyranoside (IPTG).
    268..295     -  terminator     rrnB T2 terminator: transcription terminator T2 from the E. coli rrnB gene
    427..470     +  terminator     rrnB T1 terminator: Escherichia coli rrnB; transcription terminator T1 from the E. coli rrnB gene
    517..553     -  CDS            lacZα (fragment): LacZα fragment of β-galactosidase; lacZ fragment
    570..665     +  protein_bind   attL3: mutant version of attL; recombination site for the Gateway® LR reaction LR Clonase™
    743..1462    +  CDS            ECFP: enhanced CFP mammalian codon-optimized
   1504..1615    +  polyA_signal   bGH poly(A) signal: bovine growth hormone polyadenylation signal
   1720..1819    -  protein_bind   attL2: mutant version of attL; recombination site for the Gateway® LR reaction LR Clonase™
   1850..1868    -  promoter       T7 promoter: promoter for bacteriophage T7 RNA polymerase
   2002..2811    +  CDS            KanR: aminoglycoside phosphotransferase; aph(3')-Ia; confers resistance to kanamycin in bacteria or G418 (Geneticin®) in eukaryotes
   2958..3546    +  rep_origin     ori: high-copy-number ColE1/pMB1/pBR322/pUC origin of replication
