[The description below was written by a language model from this plasmid's Addgene catalogue record and pLannotate feature annotations shown in this document.]
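Description:
KZ101: pMVP (L3-L2) P2A-eCFP + polyA is a MultiSite Gateway Pro entry plasmid from the pMVP modular cloning platform, built in the Invitrogen pDONR221 P3-P2 backbone. It is a small (about 3.6 kb) bacterial cloning vector rather than an expression construct in its own right. It replicates from a high-copy ColE1/pUC-type origin and is selected with kanamycin through an aminoglycoside phosphotransferase (KanR) gene. The rrnB T1 and T2 terminators upstream of the cassette are standard pDONR elements that insulate the insert from read-through transcription in E. coli. The short lacI and lacZα fragments and the T7 promoter flanking the cassette are backbone remnants.

The roughly 1 kb synthetic insert lies between attL3 and attL2 recombination sites and consists of a P2A self-cleaving peptide sequence, mammalian codon-optimized enhanced cyan fluorescent protein (ECFP) and a bovine growth hormone polyadenylation signal. The feature table annotates ECFP and the bGH poly(A) but not the P2A. By the construct's name, the P2A would occupy the gap between attL3 and the ECFP coding sequence. The module carries no promoter of its own. In a 3- or 4-component LR Clonase reaction it is joined, as the final L3-L2 position, downstream of entry modules that supply the promoter and gene of interest, and the whole assembly goes into a destination vector. The resulting transcript encodes the gene of interest linked at its C-terminus through P2A to eCFP. Ribosomal skipping at P2A then yields the two as separate proteins, with eCFP fluorescence reporting expression and the bGH signal terminating the transcription unit.
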