Addgene plasmid #121768: KZ101: pMVP (L3-L2) P2A-eCFP + polyA
Purpose: pMVP L3-L2 entry plasmid, contains eCFP-P2A + polyA for 3- or 4-component MultiSite Gateway Pro assembly. Allows expression of C-term eCFP linked by P2A to gene of interest.
Depositing lab: Christopher Newgard. Depositing organization: Duke University. Publication: Creation of versatile cloning platforms for transgene expression and dCas9-based epigenome editing. Haldeman JM, Conway AE, Arlotto ME, Slentz DH, Muoio DM, Becker TC, Newgard CB. Nucleic Acids Res. 2018 Dec 27. pii: 5264291. doi: 10.1093/nar/gky1286. PubMed 30590691.
Backbone
  Vector backbone: pDONR221 P3-P2
  Backbone manufacturer: Invitrogen
  Backbone size w/o insert (bp): 2555
  Vector type: Synthetic Biology ; pMVP Gateway Entry Plasmid
Growth in bacteria
  Bacterial resistance: Kanamycin, 50 μg/mL
  Growth temperature: 37°C
  Growth strain: DH5alpha
  Copy number: High Copy
Gene/Insert
  Gene/Insert name: P2A-eCFP + polyA
  Species: Synthetic
  Insert size (bp): 1053
  Cloning method: Gateway Cloning
  Sequencing primers: 5′ M13F; 3′ M13R
Terms and licenses: Academic/Nonprofit Terms; Industry Terms: Not Available to Industry
How to cite: KZ101: pMVP (L3-L2) P2A-eCFP + polyA was a gift from Christopher Newgard (Addgene plasmid # 121768 ; http://n2t.net/addgene:121768 ; RRID:Addgene_121768)
